Addgene plasmid #144684: TFORF3208
Purpose: Lentiviral vector for overexpressing transcription factor ORFs with unique 24-bp barcodes. Barcodes facilitate identification of transcription factors in pooled screens.
Depositing lab: Feng Zhang. Depositing organization: Broad Institute. Publication: A transcription factor atlas of directed differentiation. Joung J, Ma S, Tay T, Geiger-Schuller KR, Kirchgatterer PC, Verdine VK, Guo B, Arias-Garcia MA, Allen WE, Singh A, Kuksenko O, Abudayyeh OO, Gootenberg JS, Fu Z, Macrae RK, Buenrostro JD, Regev A, Zhang F. Cell. 2023 Jan 5;186(1):209-229.e26. doi: 10.1016/j.cell.2022.11.026. PubMed 36608654.
Backbone
  Vector backbone: pLX_TRC317
  Backbone manufacturer: Broad Institute Genetic Perturbation Platform
  Backbone size w/o insert (bp): 8264
  Vector type: Mammalian Expression, Lentiviral
  Selectable markers: Puromycin
Growth in bacteria
  Bacterial resistance: Ampicillin, 100 μg/mL
  Growth temperature: 37°C
  Growth strain: Stbl3
  Copy number: High Copy
Gene/Insert
  Gene/Insert name: ZNF317
  Species: H. sapiens (human)
  Insert size (bp): 1991
  Entrez Gene: ZNF317 (a.k.a. KIAA1588)
  Promoter: EF1a
  Tag / fusion protein: V5 (C terminal on insert)
  Cloning method: Gateway Cloning
  Sequencing primers: 5′ GGGTGGAGACTGAAGTTAGGCCAG; 3′ CACATAGCGTAAAAGGAGCAACATAG
Resource information
  A portion of this plasmid was derived from a plasmid made by: Broad Institute Genetic Perturbation Platform
Terms and licenses: Academic/Nonprofit Terms; Industry Terms: Not Available to Industry
Depositor comments: NM_020933.4 Please test multiple small colonies in case of plasmid recombination. To make this collection available in a timely manner, a portion of this collection was not fully sequenced by Addgene. If an Addgene verified full plasmid sequence is not available, please contact us prior to placing an order to request the full sequence.
How to cite: TFORF3208 was a gift from Feng Zhang (Addgene plasmid # 144684 ; http://n2t.net/addgene:144684 ; RRID:Addgene_144684)
