[The description below was written by a language model from this plasmid's Addgene catalogue record and pLannotate feature annotations shown in this document.]
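Description:
TFORF3208 is a lentiviral mammalian expression plasmid built on the pLX_TRC317 backbone and belongs to a barcoded collection of human transcription factor open reading frames. It carries human ZNF317, a zinc finger protein thought to act as a transcription factor, which was introduced by Gateway cloning and is flanked by attB1 and attB2 recombination sites. The EF-1α promoter drives strong constitutive expression of the ORF, which is fused at its C terminus to a V5 epitope tag for detection. A WPRE downstream of the cassette enhances transcript stability and expression. According to the record, each construct in the collection bears a unique 24-bp barcode. The feature table does not annotate it, and it labels only the first part of the insert as ZNF317 coding sequence, although the spacing between the att sites is consistent with the stated insert size.

The viral framework is of the third-generation, self-inactivating type: an RSV promoter fused to a truncated HIV-1 5' LTR drives genomic RNA production in packaging cells. The Ψ packaging signal, a partial gag sequence, the RRE and a cPPT/CTS support encapsidation, Rev-dependent export and nuclear import, and the ΔU3 3' LTR disables LTR promoter activity after integration. An SV40 promoter-driven puromycin N-acetyltransferase cassette upstream of the EF-1α unit allows selection of transduced cells. In bacteria the plasmid is maintained through a high-copy ColE1/pUC-type origin with ampicillin resistance, and an f1 origin is also present. The depositor notes that the plasmid can be prone to recombination. The construct is intended for overexpressing ZNF317, individually or in pooled screens where barcode readout identifies the transcription factor each cell received, as in directed differentiation studies.
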