Features (pLannotate 1.2.2; 34 found; start..end, strand, type, name):
      1..1179    +  promoter       EF-1α promoter: strong constitutive promoter for human elongation factor EF-1α
   1200..1217    +  protein_bind   attB1 (fragment): mutant version of attB; core recombination site for the Gateway® BP reaction BP Clonase™
   1223..1840    +  CDS            ZNF317 (fragment): ZN317_HUMAN - Also known as KIAA1588. Experimental evidence at protein level: Swiss-Prot protein existence level 1. May function as a transcription factor. May play an important role in erythroid maturation and lymphoid proliferation. From Homo sapiens (Human).
   3010..3033    -  protein_bind   attB2: mutant version of attB; recombination site for the Gateway® BP reaction BP Clonase™
   3041..3082    +  CDS            V5 tag: epitope tag from simian virus 5
   3098..3151    +  promoter       U6 promoter (fragment): RNA polymerase III promoter for human U6 snRNA
   3193..3781    +  misc_feature   WPRE: woodchuck hepatitis virus posttranscriptional regulatory element
   3832..3851    +  misc_feature   cPPT/CTS (fragment): central polypurine tract and central termination sequence of HIV-1
   3853..4086    +  LTR            3' LTR (ΔU3): self-inactivating 3' long terminal repeat (LTR) from HIV-1
   4164..4285    +  polyA_signal   SV40 poly(A) signal: SV40 polyadenylation signal
   4325..4460    +  rep_origin     SV40 ori: SV40 origin of replication
   4481..4499    -  promoter       T7 promoter: promoter for bacteriophage T7 RNA polymerase
   4507..4662    +  CDS            lacZα (fragment): LacZα fragment of β-galactosidase; lacZ fragment
   4667..5095    +  rep_origin     f1 ori (sequence partly withheld): f1 bacteriophage origin of replication; arrow indicates direction of (+) strand synthesis
   5148..5252    +  promoter       AmpR promoter: bla
   5253..6113    +  CDS            AmpR: β-lactamase; bla; confers resistance to ampicillin, carbenicillin, and related antibiotics
   6284..6872    +  rep_origin     ori: high-copy-number ColE1/pMB1/pBR322/pUC origin of replication
   7055..7147    +  CDS            lacI (fragment): lac repressor; lacI; The lac repressor binds to the lac operator to inhibit transcription in E. coli. This inhibition can be relieved by adding lactose or isopropyl-β-D-thiogalactopyranoside (IPTG).
   7160..7181    +  protein_bind   CAP binding site: CAP binding activates transcription in the presence of cAMP. E. coli catabolite activator protein
   7196..7226    +  promoter       lac promoter: promoter for the E. coli lac operon
   7234..7250    +  protein_bind   lac operator: The lac repressor binds to the lac operator to inhibit transcription in E. coli. This inhibition can be relieved by adding lactose or isopropyl-β-D-thiogalactopyranoside (IPTG). lac repressor encoded by lacI
   7295..7313    +  promoter       T3 promoter: promoter for bacteriophage T3 RNA polymerase
   7341..7567    +  promoter       RSV promoter: Rous sarcoma virus enhancer/promoter
   7568..7748    +  LTR            5' LTR (truncated): truncated 5' long terminal repeat (LTR) from HIV-1
   7795..7920    +  misc_feature   HIV-1 Ψ: packaging signal of human immunodeficiency virus type 1
   7904..8267    +  CDS            HIV-1 gag (fragment): gag protein from human immunodeficiency virus 1; gag
   8413..8646    +  misc_feature   RRE: The Rev response element (RRE) of HIV-1 allows for Rev-dependent mRNA export from the nucleus to the cytoplasm.
   9023..9049    +  CDS            Rev (fragment): human immunodeficiency virus 1 (HIV-1) Rev protein; rev; enhances nuclear export of unspliced and incompletely spliced viral mRNAs
   9056..9079    +  promoter       SV40 promoter (fragment): SV40 early promoter
   9080..9151    +  promoter       SV40 promoter (fragment): SV40 enhancer and early promoter
   9175..9310    +  rep_origin     SV40 ori: SV40 origin of replication
   9356..9952    +  CDS            PuroR (fragment): puromycin N-acetyltransferase; pac from Streptomyces; confers resistance to puromycin
  10001..10118   +  misc_feature   cPPT/CTS: central polypurine tract and central termination sequence of HIV-1
  10183..10249   +  CDS            small t antigen (fragment): SV40 (simian virus 40) small t antigen
>Addgene plasmid #144684 | TFORF3208 | addgene full sequence | sequence record 353565 | Addgene NGS Result
GGCTCCGGTGCCCGTCAGTGGGCAGAGCGCACATCGCCCACAGTCCCCGAGAAGTTGGGGGGAGGGGTCG
GCAATTGAACCGGTGCCTAGAGAAGGTGGCGCGGGGTAAACTGGGAAAGTGATGTCGTGTACTGGCTCCG
CCTTTTTCCCGAGGGTGGGGGAGAACCGTATATAAGTGCAGTAGTCGCCGTGAACGTTCTTTTTCGCAAC
GGGTTTGCCGCCAGAACACAGGTAAGTGCCGTGTGTGGTTCCCGCGGGCCTGGCCTCTTTACGGGTTATG
GCCCTTGCGTGCCTTGAATTACTTCCACCTGGCTGCAGTACGTGATTCTTGATCCCGAGCTTCGGGTTGG
AAGTGGGTGGGAGAGTTCGAGGCCTTGCGCTTAAGGAGCCCCTTCGCCTCGTGCTTGAGTTGAGGCCTGG
CCTGGGCGCTGGGGCCGCCGCGTGCGAATCTGGTGGCACCTTCGCGCCTGTCTCGCTGCTTTCGATAAGT
CTCTAGCCATTTAAAATTTTTGATGACCTGCTGCGACGCTTTTTTTCTGGCAAGATAGTCTTGTAAATGC
GGGCCAAGATCTGCACACTGGTATTTCGGTTTTTGGGGCCGCGGGCGGCGACGGGGCCCGTGCGTCCCAG
CGCACATGTTCGGCGAGGCGGGGCCTGCGAGCGCGGCCACCGAGAATCGGACGGGGGTAGTCTCAAGCTG
GCCGGCCTGCTCTGGTGCCTGGCCTCGCGCCGCCGTGTATCGCCCCGCCCTGGGCGGCAAGGCTGGCCCG
GTCGGCACCAGTTGCGTGAGCGGAAAGATGGCCGCTTCCCGGCCCTGCTGCAGGGAGCTCAAAATGGAGG
ACGCGGCGCTCGGGAGAGCGGGCGGGTGAGTCACCCACACAAAGGAAAAGGGCCTTTCCGTCCTCAGCCG
TCGCTTCATGTGACTCCACGGAGTACCGGGCGCCGTCCAGGCACCTCGATTAGTTCTCGAGCTTTTGGAG
TACGTCGTCTTTAGGTTGGGGGGAGGGGTTTTATGCGATGGAGTTTCCCCACACTGAGTGGGTGGAGACT
GAAGTTAGGCCAGCTTGGCACTTGATGTAATTCTCCTTGGAATTTGCCCTTTTTGAGTTTGGATCTTGGT
TCATTCTCAAGCCTCAGACAGTGGTTCAAAGTTTTTTTCTTCCATTTCAGGTGTCGTGAGGCTAGCATCG
ATTGATCAACAAGTTTGTACAAAAAAGTTGGCATGGCAGCTCTGTCCCCCACATTTGCCACGTCCACCCA
GGATTCCACCTGTCTCCAGGACTCAGAATTTCCTGTTTCTTCAAAAGACCATTCCTGTCCCCAGAATTTG
GACCTGTTCGTGTGCAGTGGTCTGGAGCCTCACACACCCAGTGTTGGTTCCCAGGAATCGGTGACTTTCC
AAGATGTCGCTGTGGACTTTACCGAGAAGGAGTGGCCCTTGCTGGATTCTTCTCAGAGAAAACTGTACAA
AGATGTAATGCTGGAGAACTACAGCAACCTCACTTCACTGGGGTATCAGGTCGGCAAACCCAGCCTCATC
TCACACTTGGAGCAGGAGGAGGAGCCGAGGACAGAGGAGAGGGGCGCTCACCAGGGCGCTTGTGCAGATT
GGGAGACTCCATCTAAAACCAAGTGGTCACTTCTTATGGAAGATATTTTTGGGAAGGAAACGCCCAGTGG
TGTGACGATGGAAAGAGCCGGTCTTGGAGAGAAGTCCACTGAATACGCTCACTTGTTCGAAGTCTTTGGC
ATGGACCCTCATCTCACTCAGCCAATGGGAAGGCACGCTGGCAAGAGGCCCTATCACCGCCGCGACTATG
GGGTAGCGTTCAAGGGCAGGCCGCACCTCACTCAGCACATGAGCATGTACGACGGGAGAAAAATGCATGA
ATGTCATCAGTGCCAAAAAGCCTTCACCACGAGCGCGTCCCTCACACGGCACAGGAGAATCCACACCGGG
GAGAAGCCTTACGAGTGCAGCGACTGCGGGAAAGCCTTCAACGACCCTTCAGCCCTTAGGAGCCACGCAA
GAACTCACCTCAAAGAGAAGCCCTTTGACTGCAGTCAGTGTGGAAATGCATTCCGGACCCTCTCGGCCCT
GAAAATCCACATGCGAGTTCACACTGGCGAGAGGCCTTACAAGTGTGATCAGTGCGGGAAGGCTTACGGC
CGGAGCTGCCACCTCATCGCACACAAGAGAACGCACACCGGAGAGAGGCCCTACGAGTGTCACGACTGTG
GGAAAGCTTTCCAGCACCCCTCCCACCTCAAAGAGCACGTGAGGAATCACACGGGGGAGAAGCCCTACGC
GTGCACGCAGTGCGGCAAAGCCTTCCGCTGGAAGTCCAACTTTAATTTGCACAAGAAGAACCACATGGTG
GAGAAGACCTACGAATGTAAAGAATGCGGGAAATCCTTTGGCGATCTCGTGTCCCGGAGGAAACACATGA
GGATTCACATCGTCAAGAAACCCGTGGAATGTCGGCAGTGCGGGAAGACCTTCCGAAACCAGTCCATCCT
TAAGACTCACATGAACTCTCACACTGGAGAGAAACCATACGGGTGCGATCTCTGCGGGAAAGCTTTCAGC
GCGAGTTCAAACCTCACCGCACACAGGAAGATACACACGCAAGAGAGACGCTACGAATGCGCCGCCTGCG
GGAAAGTCTTCGGTGACTATTTATCCCGGCGGAGGCACATGAGCGTTCACCTTGTAAAGAAACGAGTTGA
GTGTAGGCAGTGTGGCAAGGCCTTCAGGAACCAGTCAACGCTGAAGACGCACATGCGAAGCCACACGGGG
GAGAAACCGTACGAATGCGATCACTGTGGGAAGGCCTTCAGCATAGGCTCCAACCTGAATGTGCACAGGC
GGATCCACACCGGGGAGAAGCCCTACGAATGCCTTGTCTGCGGGAAAGCCTTCAGCGACCACTCATCCCT
CAGGAGCCACGTGAAAACTCACCGGGGAGAGAAGCTCTTTGTGTCATCCGTGTGGAAAAGGCTCCAGTGC
CCAACTTTCTTGTACAAAGTGGTTGATATCGGTAAGCCTATCCCTAACCCTCTCCTCGGTCTCGATTCTA
CGTAGTAATGAACTAGTCCGTAACTTGAAAGTATTTCGATTTCTTGGCTTTATATATCTTGTGGAAAGGA
CGAAGTAAAAAACAGCTTATAAACCTCACGCGTTAAGTCGACAATCAACCTCTGGATTACAAAATTTGTG
AAAGATTGACTGGTATTCTTAACTATGTTGCTCCTTTTACGCTATGTGGATACGCTGCTTTAATGCCTTT
GTATCATGCTATTGCTTCCCGTATGGCTTTCATTTTCTCCTCCTTGTATAAATCCTGGTTGCTGTCTCTT
TATGAGGAGTTGTGGCCCGTTGTCAGGCAACGTGGCGTGGTGTGCACTGTGTTTGCTGACGCAACCCCCA
CTGGTTGGGGCATTGCCACCACCTGTCAGCTCCTTTCCGGGACTTTCGCTTTCCCCCTCCCTATTGCCAC
GGCGGAACTCATCGCCGCCTGCCTTGCCCGCTGCTGGACAGGGGCTCGGCTGTTGGGCACTGACAATTCC
GTGGTGTTGTCGGGGAAATCATCGTCCTTTCCTTGGCTGCTCGCCTGTGTTGCCACCTGGATTCTGCGCG
GGACGTCCTTCTGCTACGTCCCTTCGGCCCTCAATCCAGCGGACCTTCCTTCCCGCGGCCTGCTGCCGGC
TCTGCGGCCTCTTCCGCGTCTTCGCCTTCGCCCTCAGACGAGTCGGATCTCCCTTTGGGCCGCCTCCCCG
CGTCGACTTTAAGACCAATGACTTACAAGGCAGCTGTAGATCTTAGCCACTTTTTAAAAGAAAAGGGGGG
ACTGGAAGGGCTAATTCACTCCCAACGAAGACAAGATCTGCTTTTTGCTTGTACTGGGTCTCTCTGGTTA
GACCAGATCTGAGCCTGGGAGCTCTCTGGCTAACTAGGGAACCCACTGCTTAAGCCTCAATAAAGCTTGC
CTTGAGTGCTTCAAGTAGTGTGTGCCCGTCTGTTGTGTGACTCTGGTAACTAGAGATCCCTCAGACCCTT
TTAGTCAGTGTGGAAAATCTCTAGCAGTACGTATAGTAGTTCATGTCATCTTATTATTCAGTATTTATAA
CTTGCAAAGAAATGAATATCAGAGAGTGAGAGGAACTTGTTTATTGCAGCTTATAATGGTTACAAATAAA
GCAATAGCATCACAAATTTCACAAATAAAGCATTTTTTTCACTGCATTCTAGTTGTGGTTTGTCCAAACT
CATCAATGTATCTTATCATGTCTGGCTCTAGCTATCCCGCCCCTAACTCCGCCCATCCCGCCCCTAACTC
CGCCCAGTTCCGCCCATTCTCCGCCCCATGGCTGACTAATTTTTTTTATTTATGCAGAGGCCGAGGCCGC
CTCGGCCTCTGAGCTATTCCAGAAGTAGTGAGGAGGCTTTTTTGGAGGCCTAGGGACGTACCCAATTCGC
CCTATAGTGAGTCGTATTACGCGCGCTCACTGGCCGTCGTTTTACAACGTCGTGACTGGGAAAACCCTGG
CGTTACCCAACTTAATCGCCTTGCAGCACATCCCCCTTTCGCCAGCTGGCGTAATAGCGAAGAGGCCCGC
ACCGATCGCCCTTCCCAACAGTTGCGCAGCCTGAATGGCGAATGGG
[124 nt withheld, positions 4667-4790]
C
[91 nt withheld, positions 4792-4882]
A
[49 nt withheld, positions 4884-4932]
CCTTTGACGTTGGAGTCCACGTTCTTT
[37 nt withheld, positions 4960-4996]
ACCCTATCTCGGTCTATTCTTTTGATTTATAAGGGATTTTGCCGATTTCGGCCTATTGGTTAAAAAATGA
GCTGATTTAACAAAAATTTAACGCGAATTTTAACAAAATATTAACGCTTACAATTTAGGTGGCACTTTTC
GGGGAAATGTGCGCGGAACCCCTATTTGTTTATTTTTCTAAATACATTCAAATATGTATCCGCTCATGAG
ACAATAACCCTGATAAATGCTTCAATAATATTGAAAAAGGAAGAGTATGAGTATTCAACATTTCCGTGTC
GCCCTTATTCCCTTTTTTGCGGCATTTTGCCTTCCTGTTTTTGCTCACCCAGAAACGCTGGTGAAAGTAA
AAGATGCTGAAGATCAGTTGGGTGCACGAGTGGGTTACATCGAACTGGATCTCAACAGCGGTAAGATCCT
TGAGAGTTTTCGCCCCGAAGAACGTTTTCCAATGATGAGCACTTTTAAAGTTCTGCTATGTGGCGCGGTA
TTATCCCGTATTGACGCCGGGCAAGAGCAACTCGGTCGCCGCATACACTATTCTCAGAATGACTTGGTTG
AGTACTCACCAGTCACAGAAAAGCATCTTACGGATGGCATGACAGTAAGAGAATTATGCAGTGCTGCCAT
AACCATGAGTGATAACACTGCGGCCAACTTACTTCTGACAACGATCGGAGGACCGAAGGAGCTAACCGCT
TTTTTGCACAACATGGGGGATCATGTAACTCGCCTTGATCGTTGGGAACCGGAGCTGAATGAAGCCATAC
CAAACGACGAGCGTGACACCACGATGCCTGTAGCAATGGCAACAACGTTGCGCAAACTATTAACTGGCGA
ACTACTTACTCTAGCTTCCCGGCAACAATTAATAGACTGGATGGAGGCGGATAAAGTTGCAGGACCACTT
CTGCGCTCGGCCCTTCCGGCTGGCTGGTTTATTGCTGATAAATCTGGAGCCGGTGAGCGTGGGTCTCGCG
GTATCATTGCAGCACTGGGGCCAGATGGTAAGCCCTCCCGTATCGTAGTTATCTACACGACGGGGAGTCA
GGCAACTATGGATGAACGAAATAGACAGATCGCTGAGATAGGTGCCTCACTGATTAAGCATTGGTAACTG
TCAGACCAAGTTTACTCATATATACTTTAGATTGATTTAAAACTTCATTTTTAATTTAAAAGGATCTAGG
TGAAGATCCTTTTTGATAATCTCATGACCAAAATCCCTTAACGTGAGTTTTCGTTCCACTGAGCGTCAGA
CCCCGTAGAAAAGATCAAAGGATCTTCTTGAGATCCTTTTTTTCTGCGCGTAATCTGCTGCTTGCAAACA
AAAAAACCACCGCTACCAGCGGTGGTTTGTTTGCCGGATCAAGAGCTACCAACTCTTTTTCCGAAGGTAA
CTGGCTTCAGCAGAGCGCAGATACCAAATACTGTTCTTCTAGTGTAGCCGTAGTTAGGCCACCACTTCAA
GAACTCTGTAGCACCGCCTACATACCTCGCTCTGCTAATCCTGTTACCAGTGGCTGCTGCCAGTGGCGAT
AAGTCGTGTCTTACCGGGTTGGACTCAAGACGATAGTTACCGGATAAGGCGCAGCGGTCGGGCTGAACGG
GGGGTTCGTGCACACAGCCCAGCTTGGAGCGAACGACCTACACCGAACTGAGATACCTACAGCGTGAGCT
ATGAGAAAGCGCCACGCTTCCCGAAGGGAGAAAGGCGGACAGGTATCCGGTAAGCGGCAGGGTCGGAACA
GGAGAGCGCACGAGGGAGCTTCCAGGGGGAAACGCCTGGTATCTTTATAGTCCTGTCGGGTTTCGCCACC
TCTGACTTGAGCGTCGATTTTTGTGATGCTCGTCAGGGGGGCGGAGCCTATGGAAAAACGCCAGCAACGC
GGCCTTTTTACGGTTCCTGGCCTTTTGCTGGCCTTTTGCTCACATGTTCTTTCCTGCGTTATCCCCTGAT
TCTGTGGATAACCGTATTACCGCCTTTGAGTGAGCTGATACCGCTCGCCGCAGCCGAACGACCGAGCGCA
GCGAGTCAGTGAGCGAGGAAGCGGAAGAGCGCCCAATACGCAAACCGCCTCTCCCCGCGCGTTGGCCGAT
TCATTAATGCAGCTGGCACGACAGGTTTCCCGACTGGAAAGCGGGCAGTGAGCGCAACGCAATTAATGTG
AGTTAGCTCACTCATTAGGCACCCCAGGCTTTACACTTTATGCTTCCGGCTCGTATGTTGTGTGGAATTG
TGAGCGGATAACAATTTCACACAGGAAACAGCTATGACCATGATTACGCCAAGCGCGCAATTAACCCTCA
CTAAAGGGAACAAAAGCTGGAGCTGCAAGCTTAATGTAGTCTTATGCAATACTCTTGTAGTCTTGCAACA
TGGTAACGATGAGTTAGCAACATGCCTTACAAGGAGAGAAAAAGCACCGTGCATGCCGATTGGTGGAAGT
AAGGTGGTACGATCGTGCCTTATTAGGAAGGCAACAGACGGGTCTGACATGGATTGGACGAACCACTGAA
TTGCCGCATTGCAGAGATATTGTATTTAAGTGCCTAGCTCGATACATAAACGGGTCTCTCTGGTTAGACC
AGATCTGAGCCTGGGAGCTCTCTGGCTAACTAGGGAACCCACTGCTTAAGCCTCAATAAAGCTTGCCTTG
AGTGCTTCAAGTAGTGTGTGCCCGTCTGTTGTGTGACTCTGGTAACTAGAGATCCCTCAGACCCTTTTAG
TCAGTGTGGAAAATCTCTAGCAGTGGCGCCCGAACAGGGACTTGAAAGCGAAAGGGAAACCAGAGGAGCT
CTCTCGACGCAGGACTCGGCTTGCTGAAGCGCGCACGGCAAGAGGCGAGGGGCGGCGACTGGTGAGTACG
CCAAAAATTTTGACTAGCGGAGGCTAGAAGGAGAGAGATGGGTGCGAGAGCGTCAGTATTAAGCGGGGGA
GAATTAGATCGCGATGGGAAAAAATTCGGTTAAGGCCAGGGGGAAAGAAAAAATATAAATTAAAACATAT
AGTATGGGCAAGCAGGGAGCTAGAACGATTCGCAGTTAATCCTGGCCTGTTAGAAACATCAGAAGGCTGT
AGACAAATACTGGGACAGCTACAACCATCCCTTCAGACAGGATCAGAAGAACTTAGATCATTATATAATA
CAGTAGCAACCCTCTATTGTGTGCATCAAAGGATAGAGATAAAAGACACCAAGGAAGCTTTAGACAAGAT
AGAGGAAGAGCAAAACAAAAGTAAGACCACCGCACAGCAAGCGGCCGCTGATCTTCAGACCTGGAGGAGG
AGATATGAGGGACAATTGGAGAAGTGAATTATATAAATATAAAGTAGTAAAAATTGAACCATTAGGAGTA
GCACCCACCAAGGCAAAGAGAAGAGTGGTGCAGAGAGAAAAAAGAGCAGTGGGAATAGGAGCTTTGTTCC
TTGGGTTCTTGGGAGCAGCAGGAAGCACTATGGGCGCAGCGTCAATGACGCTGACGGTACAGGCCAGACA
ATTATTGTCTGGTATAGTGCAGCAGCAGAACAATTTGCTGAGGGCTATTGAGGCGCAACAGCATCTGTTG
CAACTCACAGTCTGGGGCATCAAGCAGCTCCAGGCAAGAATCCTGGCTGTGGAAAGATACCTAAAGGATC
AACAGCTCCTGGGGATTTGGGGTTGCTCTGGAAAACTCATTTGCACCACTGCTGTGCCTTGGAATGCTAG
TTGGAGTAATAAATCTCTGGAACAGATTTGGAATCACACGACCTGGATGGAGTGGGACAGAGAAATTAAC
AATTACACAAGCTTAATACACTCCTTAATTGAAGAATCGCAAAACCAGCAAGAAAAGAATGAACAAGAAT
TATTGGAATTAGATAAATGGGCAAGTTTGTGGAATTGGTTTAACATAACAAATTGGCTGTGGTATATAAA
ATTATTCATAATGATAGTAGGAGGCTTGGTAGGTTTAAGAATAGTTTTTGCTGTACTTTCTATAGTGAAT
AGAGTTAGGCAGGGATATTCACCATTATCGTTTCAGACCCACCTCCCAACCCCGAGGGGACCCATGCATT
GCATCTCAATTAGTCAGCAACCAGGTGTGGAAAGTCCCCAGGCTCCCCAGCAGGCAGAAGTATGCAAAGC
ATGCGTCTCAATTAGTCAGCAACCATAGTCCCGCCCCTAACTCCGCCCATCCCGCCCCTAACTCCGCCCA
GTTCCGCCCATTCTCCGCCCCATGGCTGACTAATTTTTTTTATTTATGCAGAGGCCGAGGCCGCCTCGGC
CTCTGAGCTATTCCAGAAGTAGTGAGGAGGCTTTTTTGGAGGCCTAGGCTTTTGCAAAAAGCTTTCTAGA
GGTACCACCGGAGCTTACCATGACCGAGTACAAGCCCACGGTGCGCCTCGCCACCCGCGACGACGTCCCC
AGGGCCGTACGCACCCTCGCCGCCGCGTTCGCCGACTACCCCGCCACGCGCCACACCGTCGATCCGGACC
GCCACATCGAGCGGGTCACCGAGCTGCAAGAACTCTTCCTCACGCGCGTCGGGCTCGACATCGGCAAGGT
GTGGGTCGCGGACGACGGCGCCGCCGTGGCGGTCTGGACCACGCCGGAGAGCGTCGAAGCGGGGGCGGTG
TTCGCCGAGATCGGCCCGCGCATGGCCGAGTTGAGCGGTTCCCGGCTGGCCGCGCAGCAACAGATGGAAG
GCCTCCTGGCGCCGCACCGGCCCAAGGAGCCCGCGTGGTTCCTGGCCACCGTCGGCGTCTCGCCCGACCA
CCAGGGCAAGGGTCTGGGCAGCGCCGTCGTGCTCCCCGGAGTGGAGGCGGCCGAGCGCGCCGGGGTGCCC
GCCTTCCTGGAGACCTCCGCGCCCCGCAACCTCCCCTTCTACGAGCGGCTCGGCTTCACCGTCACCGCCG
ACGTCGAGGTGCCCGAAGGACCGCGCACCTGGTGCATGACCCGCAAGCCCGGTGCCAGTTAACGAATTCT
AGATCTTGAGACAAATGGCAGTATTCATCCACAATTTTAAAAGAAAAGGGGGGATTGGGGGGTACAGTGC
AGGGGAAAGAATAGTAGACATAATAGCAACAGACATACAAACTAAAGAATTACAAAAACAAATTACAAAA
ATTCAAAATTTTCGGGTTTATTACAGGGACAGCAGAGATCCACTTTGGCGCCGGCTCGAGGCCTGCAGGT
GCAAAGATGGATAAAGTTTTAAACAGAGAGGAATCTTTGCAGCTAATGGACCTTCTAGGTCTTGAAAGGA
GTGGGAATT
