>Addgene plasmid #144684 | TFORF3208 | depositor partial sequence | sequence record 286167 | Insert
ATCGATTGATCAACAAGTTTGTACAAAAAAGTTGGCATGGCAGCTCTGTCCCCCACATTTGCCACGTCCA
CCCAGGATTCCACCTGTCTCCAGGACTCAGAATTTCCTGTTTCTTCAAAAGACCATTCCTGTCCCCAGAA
TTTGGACCTGTTCGTGTGCAGTGGTCTGGAGCCTCACACACCCAGTGTTGGTTCCCAGGAATCGGTGACT
TTCCAAGATGTCGCTGTGGACTTTACCGAGAAGGAGTGGCCCTTGCTGGATTCTTCTCAGAGAAAACTGT
ACAAAGATGTAATGCTGGAGAACTACAGCAACCTCACTTCACTGGGGTATCAGGTCGGCAAACCCAGCCT
CATCTCACACTTGGAGCAGGAGGAGGAGCCGAGGACAGAGGAGAGGGGCGCTCACCAGGGCGCTTGTGCA
GATTGGGAGACTCCATCTAAAACCAAGTGGTCACTTCTTATGGAAGATATTTTTGGGAAGGAAACGCCCA
GTGGTGTGACGATGGAAAGAGCCGGTCTTGGAGAGAAGTCCACTGAATACGCTCACTTGTTCGAAGTCTT
TGGCATGGACCCTCATCTCACTCAGCCAATGGGAAGGCACGCTGGCAAGAGGCCCTATCACCGCCGCGAC
TATGGGGTAGCGTTCAAGGGCAGGCCGCACCTCACTCAGCACATGAGCATGTACGACGGGAGAAAAATGC
ATGAATGTCATCAGTGCCAAAAAGCCTTCACCACGAGCGCGTCCCTCACACGGCACAGGAGAATCCACAC
CGGGGAGAAGCCTTACGAGTGCAGCGACTGCGGGAAAGCCTTCAACGACCCTTCAGCCCTTAGGAGCCAC
GCAAGAACTCACCTCAAAGAGAAGCCCTTTGACTGCAGTCAGTGTGGAAATGCATTCCGGACCCTCTCGG
CCCTGAAAATCCACATGCGAGTTCACACTGGCGAGAGGCCTTACAAGTGTGATCAGTGCGGGAAGGCTTA
CGGCCGGAGCTGCCACCTCATCGCACACAAGAGAACGCACACCGGAGAGAGGCCCTACGAGTGTCACGAC
TGTGGGAAAGCTTTCCAGCACCCCTCCCACCTCAAAGAGCACGTGAGGAATCACACGGGGGAGAAGCCCT
ACGCGTGCACGCAGTGCGGCAAAGCCTTCCGCTGGAAGTCCAACTTTAATTTGCACAAGAAGAACCACAT
GGTGGAGAAGACCTACGAATGTAAAGAATGCGGGAAATCCTTTGGCGATCTCGTGTCCCGGAGGAAACAC
ATGAGGATTCACATCGTCAAGAAACCCGTGGAATGTCGGCAGTGCGGGAAGACCTTCCGAAACCAGTCCA
TCCTTAAGACTCACATGAACTCTCACACTGGAGAGAAACCATACGGGTGCGATCTCTGCGGGAAAGCTTT
CAGCGCGAGTTCAAACCTCACCGCACACAGGAAGATACACACGCAAGAGAGACGCTACGAATGCGCCGCC
TGCGGGAAAGTCTTCGGTGACTATTTATCCCGGCGGAGGCACATGAGCGTTCACCTTGTAAAGAAACGAG
TTGAGTGTAGGCAGTGTGGCAAGGCCTTCAGGAACCAGTCAACGCTGAAGACGCACATGCGAAGCCACAC
GGGGGAGAAACCGTACGAATGCGATCACTGTGGGAAGGCCTTCAGCATAGGCTCCAACCTGAATGTGCAC
AGGCGGATCCACACCGGGGAGAAGCCCTACGAATGCCTTGTCTGCGGGAAAGCCTTCAGCGACCACTCAT
CCCTCAGGAGCCACGTGAAAACTCACCGGGGAGAGAAGCTCTTTGTGTCATCCGTGTGGAAAAGGCTCCA
GTGCCCAACTTTCTTGTACAAAGTGGTTGATATCGGTAAGCCTATCCCTAACCCTCTCCTCGGTCTCGAT
TCTACGTAGTAATGAACTAGTCCGTAACTTGAAAGTATTTCGATTTCTTGGCTTTATATATCTTGTGGAA
AGGACGAAGTAAAAAACAGCTTATAAACCTC
