>Addgene plasmid #144684 | TFORF3208 | depositor partial sequence | sequence record 286168 | Barcode
AGTAAAAAACAGCTTATAAACCTC
